>Addgene plasmid #242666 | pCMV-SpCas9-VRQR(+R221K)-P2A-EGFP (LRF95) | addgene full sequence | sequence record 489088 | Addgene NGS Result
ATATGCCAAGTACGCCCCCTATTGACGTCAATGACGGTAAATGGCCCGCCTGGCATTATGCCCAGTACAT
GACCTTATGGGACTTTCCTACTTGGCAGTACATCTACGTATTAGTCATCGCTATTACCATGGTGATGCGG
TTTTGGCAGTACATCAATGGGCGTGGATAGCGGTTTGACTCACGGGGATTTCCAAGTCTCCACCCCATTG
ACGTCAATGGGAGTTTGTTTTGGCACCAAAATCAACGGGACTTTCCAAAATGTCGTAACAACTCCGCCCC
ATTGACGCAAATGGGCGGTAGGCGTGTACGGTGGGAGGTCTATATAAGCAGAGCTGGTTTAGTGAACCGT
CAGATCCGCTAGAGATCCGCGGCCGCTAATACGACTCACTATAGGGAGAGCCGCCACCATGGACAAGAAG
TACAGCATCGGCCTGGACATCGGCACCAACTCTGTGGGCTGGGCCGTGATCACCGACGAGTACAAGGTGC
CCAGCAAGAAATTCAAGGTGCTGGGCAACACCGACCGGCACAGCATCAAGAAGAACCTGATCGGAGCCCT
GCTGTTCGACAGCGGCGAAACAGCCGAGGCCACCCGGCTGAAGAGAACCGCCAGAAGAAGATACACCAGA
CGGAAGAACCGGATCTGCTATCTGCAAGAGATCTTCAGCAACGAGATGGCCAAGGTGGACGACAGCTTCT
TCCACAGACTGGAAGAGTCCTTCCTGGTGGAAGAGGATAAGAAGCACGAGCGGCACCCCATCTTCGGCAA
CATCGTGGACGAGGTGGCCTACCACGAGAAGTACCCCACCATCTACCACCTGAGAAAGAAACTGGTGGAC
AGCACCGACAAGGCCGACCTGCGGCTGATCTATCTGGCCCTGGCCCACATGATCAAGTTCCGGGGCCACT
TCCTGATCGAGGGCGACCTGAACCCCGACAACAGCGACGTGGACAAGCTGTTCATCCAGCTGGTGCAGAC
CTACAACCAGCTGTTCGAGGAAAACCCCATCAACGCCAGCGGCGTGGACGCCAAGGCCATCCTGTCTGCC
AGACTGAGCAAGAGCAGAAAGCTGGAAAATCTGATCGCCCAGCTGCCCGGCGAGAAGAAGAATGGCCTGT
TCGGAAACCTGATTGCCCTGAGCCTGGGCCTGACCCCCAACTTCAAGAGCAACTTCGACCTGGCCGAGGA
TGCCAAACTGCAGCTGAGCAAGGACACCTACGACGACGACCTGGACAACCTGCTGGCCCAGATCGGCGAC
CAGTACGCCGACCTGTTTCTGGCCGCCAAGAACCTGTCCGACGCCATCCTGCTGAGCGACATCCTGAGAG
TGAACACCGAGATCACCAAGGCCCCCCTGAGCGCCTCTATGATCAAGAGATACGACGAGCACCACCAGGA
CCTGACCCTGCTGAAAGCTCTCGTGCGGCAGCAGCTGCCTGAGAAGTACAAAGAGATTTTCTTCGACCAG
AGCAAGAACGGCTACGCCGGCTACATTGACGGCGGAGCCAGCCAGGAAGAGTTCTACAAGTTCATCAAGC
CCATCCTGGAAAAGATGGACGGCACCGAGGAACTGCTCGTGAAGCTGAACAGAGAGGACCTGCTGCGGAA
GCAGCGGACCTTCGACAACGGCAGCATCCCCCACCAGATCCACCTGGGAGAGCTGCACGCCATTCTGCGG
CGGCAGGAAGATTTTTACCCATTCCTGAAGGACAACCGGGAAAAGATCGAGAAGATCCTGACCTTCCGCA
TCCCCTACTACGTGGGCCCTCTGGCCAGGGGAAACAGCAGATTCGCCTGGATGACCAGAAAGAGCGAGGA
AACCATCACCCCCTGGAACTTCGAGGAAGTGGTGGACAAGGGCGCTTCCGCCCAGAGCTTCATCGAGCGG
ATGACCAACTTCGATAAGAACCTGCCCAACGAGAAGGTGCTGCCCAAGCACAGCCTGCTGTACGAGTACT
TCACCGTGTATAACGAGCTGACCAAAGTGAAATACGTGACCGAGGGAATGAGAAAGCCCGCCTTCCTGAG
CGGCGAGCAGAAAAAGGCCATCGTGGACCTGCTGTTCAAGACCAACCGGAAAGTGACCGTGAAGCAGCTG
AAAGAGGACTACTTCAAGAAAATCGAGTGCTTCGACTCCGTGGAAATCTCCGGCGTGGAAGATCGGTTCA
ACGCCTCCCTGGGCACATACCACGATCTGCTGAAAATTATCAAGGACAAGGACTTCCTGGACAATGAGGA
AAACGAGGACATTCTGGAAGATATCGTGCTGACCCTGACACTGTTTGAGGACAGAGAGATGATCGAGGAA
CGGCTGAAAACCTATGCCCACCTGTTCGACGACAAAGTGATGAAGCAGCTGAAGCGGCGGAGATACACCG
GCTGGGGCAGGCTGAGCCGGAAGCTGATCAACGGCATCCGGGACAAGCAGTCCGGCAAGACAATCCTGGA
TTTCCTGAAGTCCGACGGCTTCGCCAACAGAAACTTCATGCAGCTGATCCACGACGACAGCCTGACCTTT
AAAGAGGACATCCAGAAAGCCCAGGTGTCCGGCCAGGGCGATAGCCTGCACGAGCACATTGCCAATCTGG
CCGGCAGCCCCGCCATTAAGAAGGGCATCCTGCAGACAGTGAAGGTGGTGGACGAGCTCGTGAAAGTGAT
GGGCCGGCACAAGCCCGAGAACATCGTGATCGAAATGGCCAGAGAGAACCAGACCACCCAGAAGGGACAG
AAGAACAGCCGCGAGAGAATGAAGCGGATCGAAGAGGGCATCAAAGAGCTGGGCAGCCAGATCCTGAAAG
AACACCCCGTGGAAAACACCCAGCTGCAGAACGAGAAGCTGTACCTGTACTACCTGCAGAATGGGCGGGA
TATGTACGTGGACCAGGAACTGGACATCAACCGGCTGTCCGACTACGATGTGGACCATATCGTGCCTCAG
AGCTTTCTGAAGGACGACTCCATCGACAACAAGGTGCTGACCAGAAGCGACAAGAACCGGGGCAAGAGCG
ACAACGTGCCCTCCGAAGAGGTCGTGAAGAAGATGAAGAACTACTGGCGGCAGCTGCTGAACGCCAAGCT
GATTACCCAGAGAAAGTTCGACAATCTGACCAAGGCCGAGAGAGGCGGCCTGAGCGAACTGGATAAGGCC
GGCTTCATCAAGAGACAGCTGGTGGAAACCCGGCAGATCACAAAGCACGTGGCACAGATCCTGGACTCCC
GGATGAACACTAAGTACGACGAGAATGACAAGCTGATCCGGGAAGTGAAAGTGATCACCCTGAAGTCCAA
GCTGGTGTCCGATTTCCGGAAGGATTTCCAGTTTTACAAAGTGCGCGAGATCAACAACTACCACCACGCC
CACGACGCCTACCTGAACGCCGTCGTGGGAACCGCCCTGATCAAAAAGTACCCTAAGCTGGAAAGCGAGT
TCGTGTACGGCGACTACAAGGTGTACGACGTGCGGAAGATGATCGCCAAGAGCGAGCAGGAAATCGGCAA
GGCTACCGCCAAGTACTTCTTCTACAGCAACATCATGAACTTTTTCAAGACCGAGATTACCCTGGCCAAC
GGCGAGATCCGGAAGCGGCCTCTGATCGAGACAAACGGCGAAACCGGGGAGATCGTGTGGGATAAGGGCC
GGGATTTTGCCACCGTGCGGAAAGTGCTGAGCATGCCCCAAGTGAATATCGTGAAAAAGACCGAGGTGCA
GACAGGCGGCTTCAGCAAAGAGTCTATCCTGCCCAAGAGGAACAGCGATAAGCTGATCGCCAGAAAGAAG
GACTGGGACCCTAAGAAGTACGGCGGCTTCGTGAGCCCCACCGTGGCCTATTCTGTGCTGGTGGTGGCCA
AAGTGGAAAAGGGCAAGTCCAAGAAACTGAAGAGTGTGAAAGAGCTGCTGGGGATCACCATCATGGAAAG
AAGCAGCTTCGAGAAGAATCCCATCGACTTTCTGGAAGCCAAGGGCTACAAAGAAGTGAAAAAGGACCTG
ATCATCAAGCTGCCTAAGTACTCCCTGTTCGAGCTGGAAAACGGCCGGAAGAGAATGCTGGCCTCTGCCA
GAGAACTGCAGAAGGGAAACGAACTGGCCCTGCCCTCCAAATATGTGAACTTCCTGTACCTGGCCAGCCA
CTATGAGAAGCTGAAGGGCTCCCCCGAGGATAATGAGCAGAAACAGCTGTTTGTGGAACAGCACAAGCAC
TACCTGGACGAGATCATCGAGCAGATCAGCGAGTTCTCCAAGAGAGTGATCCTGGCCGACGCTAATCTGG
ACAAAGTGCTGTCCGCCTACAACAAGCACCGGGATAAGCCCATCAGAGAGCAGGCCGAGAATATCATCCA
CCTGTTTACCCTGACCAATCTGGGAGCCCCTGCCGCCTTCAAGTACTTTGACACCACCATCGACCGGAAG
CAGTACAGAAGCACCAAAGAGGTGCTGGACGCCACCCTGATCCACCAGAGCATCACCGGCCTGTACGAGA
CACGGATCGACCTGTCTCAGCTGGGAGGCGACGGATCCGGCGGAGGCGGAAGCGGGAAAAGAACCGCCGA
CGGCAGCGAATTCGAGCCCAAGAAGAAGAGGAAAGTCTCGAGCGGAGGCGACTACAAAGACCATGACGGT
GATTATAAAGATCATGACATCGATTACAAGGATGACGATGACAAGGGAGGCGGTGGAAGCGGCGCAACAA
ACTTCTCTCTGCTGAAACAAGCCGGAGATGTCGAAGAGAATCCTGGACCGATGGTGAGCAAGGGCGAGGA
GCTGTTCACCGGGGTGGTGCCCATCCTGGTCGAGCTGGACGGCGACGTAAACGGCCACAAGTTCAGCGTG
TCCGGCGAGGGCGAGGGCGATGCCACCTACGGCAAGCTGACCCTGAAGTTCATCTGCACCACCGGCAAGC
TGCCCGTGCCCTGGCCCACCCTCGTGACCACCCTGACCTACGGCGTGCAGTGCTTCAGCCGCTACCCCGA
CCACATGAAGCAGCACGACTTCTTCAAGTCCGCCATGCCCGAAGGCTACGTCCAGGAGCGCACCATCTTC
TTCAAGGACGACGGCAACTACAAGACCCGCGCCGAGGTGAAGTTCGAGGGCGACACCCTGGTGAACCGCA
TCGAGCTGAAGGGCATCGACTTCAAGGAGGACGGCAACATCCTGGGGCACAAGCTGGAGTACAACTACAA
CAGCCACAACGTCTATATCATGGCCGACAAGCAGAAGAACGGCATCAAGGTGAACTTCAAGATCCGCCAC
AACATCGAGGACGGCAGCGTGCAGCTCGCCGACCACTACCAGCAGAACACCCCCATCGGCGACGGCCCCG
TGCTGCTGCCCGACAACCACTACCTGAGCACCCAGTCCGCCCTGAGCAAAGACCCCAACGAGAAGCGCGA
TCACATGGTCCTGCTGGAGTTCGTGACCGCCGCCGGGATCACTCTCGGCATGGACGAGCTGTACAAGTGA
CCGGTCATCATCACCATCACCATTGAGTTTAAACCCGCTGATCAGCCTCGACTGTGCCTTCTAGTTGCCA
GCCATCTGTTGTTTGCCCCTCCCCCGTGCCTTCCTTGACCCTGGAAGGTGCCACTCCCACTGTCCTTTCC
TAATAAAATGAGGAAATTGCATCGCATTGTCTGAGTAGGTGTCATTCTATTCTGGGGGGTGGGGTGGGGC
AGGACAGCAAGGGGGAGGATTGGGAAGACAATAGCAGGCATGCTGGGGATGCGGTGGGCTCTATGGCTTC
TGAGGCGGAAAGAACCAGCTGGGGCTCGATACCGTCGACCTCTAGCTAGAGCTTGGCGTAATCATGGTCA
TAGCTGTTTCCTGTGTGAAATTGTTATCCGCTCACAATTCCACACAACATACGAGCCGGAAGCATAAAGT
GTAAAGCCTAGGGTGCCTAATGAGTGAGCTAACTCACATTAATTGCGTTGCGCTCACTGCCCGCTTTCCA
GTCGGGAAACCTGTCGTGCCAGCTGCATTAATGAATCGGCCAACGCGCGGGGAGAGGCGGTTTGCGTATT
GGGCGCTCTTCCGCTTCCTCGCTCACTGACTCGCTGCGCTCGGTCGTTCGGCTGCGGCGAGCGGTATCAG
CTCACTCAAAGGCGGTAATACGGTTATCCACAGAATCAGGGGATAACGCAGGAAAGAACATGTGAGCAAA
AGGCCAGCAAAAGGCCAGGAACCGTAAAAAGGCCGCGTTGCTGGCGTTTTTCCATAGGCTCCGCCCCCCT
GACGAGCATCACAAAAATCGACGCTCAAGTCAGAGGTGGCGAAACCCGACAGGACTATAAAGATACCAGG
CGTTTCCCCCTGGAAGCTCCCTCGTGCGCTCTCCTGTTCCGACCCTGCCGCTTACCGGATACCTGTCCGC
CTTTCTCCCTTCGGGAAGCGTGGCGCTTTCTCATAGCTCACGCTGTAGGTATCTCAGTTCGGTGTAGGTC
GTTCGCTCCAAGCTGGGCTGTGTGCACGAACCCCCCGTTCAGCCCGACCGCTGCGCCTTATCCGGTAACT
ATCGTCTTGAGTCCAACCCGGTAAGACACGACTTATCGCCACTGGCAGCAGCCACTGGTAACAGGATTAG
CAGAGCGAGGTATGTAGGCGGTGCTACAGAGTTCTTGAAGTGGTGGCCTAACTACGGCTACACTAGAAGA
ACAGTATTTGGTATCTGCGCTCTGCTGAAGCCAGTTACCTTCGGAAAAAGAGTTGGTAGCTCTTGATCCG
GCAAACAAACCACCGCTGGTAGCGGTGGTTTTTTTGTTTGCAAGCAGCAGATTACGCGCAGAAAAAAAGG
ATCTCAAGAAGATCCTTTGATCTTTTCTACGGGGTCTGACGCTCAGTGGAACGAAAACTCACGTTAAGGG
ATTTTGGTCATGAGATTATCAAAAAGGATCTTCACCTAGATCCTTTTAAATTAAAAATGAAGTTTTAAAT
CAATCTAAAGTATATATGAGTAAACTTGGTCTGACAGTTACCAATGCTTAATCAGTGAGGCACCTATCTC
AGCGATCTGTCTATTTCGTTCATCCATAGTTGCCTGACTCCCCGTCGTGTAGATAACTACGATACGGGAG
GGCTTACCATCTGGCCCCAGTGCTGCAATGATACCGCGAGACCCACGCTCACCGGCTCCAGATTTATCAG
CAATAAACCAGCCAGCCGGAAGGGCCGAGCGCAGAAGTGGTCCTGCAACTTTATCCGCCTCCATCCAGTC
TATTAATTGTTGCCGGGAAGCTAGAGTAAGTAGTTCGCCAGTTAATAGTTTGCGCAACGTTGTTGCCATT
GCTACAGGCATCGTGGTGTCACGCTCGTCGTTTGGTATGGCTTCATTCAGCTCCGGTTCCCAACGATCAA
GGCGAGTTACATGATCCCCCATGTTGTGCAAAAAAGCGGTTAGCTCCTTCGGTCCTCCGATCGTTGTCAG
AAGTAAGTTGGCCGCAGTGTTATCACTCATGGTTATGGCAGCACTGCATAATTCTCTTACTGTCATGCCA
TCCGTAAGATGCTTTTCTGTGACTGGTGAGTACTCAACCAAGTCATTCTGAGAATAGTGTATGCGGCGAC
CGAGTTGCTCTTGCCCGGCGTCAATACGGGATAATACCGCGCCACATAGCAGAACTTTAAAAGTGCTCAT
CATTGGAAAACGTTCTTCGGGGCGAAAACTCTCAAGGATCTTACCGCTGTTGAGATCCAGTTCGATGTAA
CCCACTCGTGCACCCAACTGATCTTCAGCATCTTTTACTTTCACCAGCGTTTCTGGGTGAGCAAAAACAG
GAAGGCAAAATGCCGCAAAAAAGGGAATAAGGGCGACACGGAAATGTTGAATACTCATACTCTTCCTTTT
TCAATATTATTGAAGCATTTATCAGGGTTATTGTCTCATGAGCGGATACATATTTGAATGTATTTAGAAA
AATAAACAAATAGGGGTTCCGCGCACATTTCCCCGAAAAGTGCCACCTGACGTCGACGGATCGGGAGATC
GATCTCCCGATCCCCTAGGGTCGACTCTCAGTACAATCTGCTCTGATGCCGCATAGTTAAGCCAGTATCT
GCTCCCTGCTTGTGTGTTGGAGGTCGCTGAGTAGTGCGCGAGCAAAATTTAAGCTACAACAAGGCAAGGC
TTGACCGACAATTGCATGAAGAATCTGCTTAGGGTTAGGCGTTTTGCGCTGCTTCGCGATGTACGGGCCA
GATATACGCGTTGACATTGATTATTGACTAGTTATTAATAGTAATCAATTACGGGGTCATTAGTTCATAG
CCCATATATGGAGTTCCGCGTTACATAACTTACGGTAAATGGCCCGCCTGGCTGACCGCCCAACGACCCC
CGCCCATTGACGTCAATAATGACGTATGTTCCCATAGTAACGCCAATAGGGACTTTCCATTGACGTCAAT
GGGTGGAGTATTTACGGTAAACTGCCCACTTGGCAGTACATCAAGTGTATC
Features (pLannotate 1.2.2; 17 found; start..end, strand, type, name):
    132..335     +  promoter       CMV promoter: human cytomegalovirus (CMV) immediate early promoter
    377..395     +  promoter       T7 promoter: promoter for bacteriophage T7 RNA polymerase
    409..4512    +  CDS            Cas9: Cas9 (Csn1) endonuclease from the Streptococcus pyogenes Type II CRISPR/Cas system generates RNA-guided double strand breaks in DNA
   4600..4665    +  CDS            3xFLAG: three tandem FLAG® epitope tags, followed by an enterokinase cleavage site
   4741..5457    +  CDS            EGFP: EGFP is a basic (constitutively fluorescent) green fluorescent protein published in 1996, derived from Aequorea victoria. It is reported to be a rapidly-maturing weak dimer with moderate acid sensitivity.
   5512..5736    +  polyA_signal   bGH poly(A) signal: bovine growth hormone polyadenylation signal
   5740..5761    +  promoter       SV40 promoter (fragment): SV40 enhancer and early promoter
   5766..5782    +  misc_feature   MCS (fragment): pBluescript multiple cloning site
   5831..5847    -  protein_bind   lac operator: The lac repressor binds to the lac operator to inhibit transcription in E. coli. This inhibition can be relieved by adding lactose or isopropyl-β-D-thiogalactopyranoside (IPTG). lac repressor encoded by lacI
   5855..5885    -  promoter       lac promoter: promoter for the E. coli lac operon
   5900..5921    -  protein_bind   CAP binding site: CAP binding activates transcription in the presence of cAMP. E. coli catabolite activator protein
   5934..6026    -  CDS            lacI (fragment): lac repressor; lacI; The lac repressor binds to the lac operator to inhibit transcription in E. coli. This inhibition can be relieved by adding lactose or isopropyl-β-D-thiogalactopyranoside (IPTG).
   6209..6797    -  rep_origin     ori: high-copy-number ColE1/pMB1/pBR322/pUC origin of replication
   6968..7828    -  CDS            AmpR: β-lactamase; bla; confers resistance to ampicillin, carbenicillin, and related antibiotics
   7829..7933    -  promoter       AmpR promoter: bla
   8004..8048    -  misc_feature   bom (fragment): basis of mobility region from pBR322
   8203..131     +  enhancer       CMV enhancer (across the origin): human cytomegalovirus immediate early enhancer
