[The description below was written by a language model from this plasmid's Addgene catalogue record and pLannotate feature annotations shown in this document.]
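Description:
pCMV-SpCas9-VRQR(+R221K)-P2A-EGFP (LRF95) is an 8,451 nt mammalian expression plasmid for a human codon-optimized, engineered Streptococcus pyogenes Cas9 nuclease. It was built by Gibson cloning into the pCMV-T7-SpCas9-P2A-EGFP (RTW3027) backbone. It is propagated in E. coli as a high-copy plasmid through a ColE1/pUC-type origin and selected with ampicillin via the β-lactamase gene and its own promoter. The remaining bacterial annotations (lac promoter and operator, CAP site, and lacI, bom, SV40 promoter and MCS fragments) are short backbone remnants with no evident role in the payload. No mammalian selection marker is annotated.

The expression cassette is driven by the CMV immediate early enhancer and promoter. A T7 promoter lies just upstream of the coding sequence and would also allow in vitro transcription. The Cas9 open reading frame carries the VRQR substitutions (D1135V, G1218R, R1335Q, T1337R), a set known to alter PAM preference relative to wild-type SpCas9, plus the additional R221K mutation. According to the construct name, the nuclease is followed by a bipartite SV40 nuclear localization signal (BPNLS), a 3xFLAG epitope for detection, a P2A self-cleaving peptide and EGFP, and the cassette ends in a bGH polyadenylation signal. The catalogue tag field lists the BPNLS as N-terminal, which conflicts with this order, and the feature table does not annotate the NLS or the P2A. The P2A yields Cas9 and EGFP as separate proteins from one transcript, so green fluorescence marks transfected cells. No guide RNA cassette is present, so a guide must be supplied separately. The plasmid comes from work on a bespoke Cas9 base editor for a vascular disease in mice and provides the nuclease form of the variant for genome editing in mammalian cells.
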