Addgene plasmid #242666: pCMV-SpCas9-VRQR(+R221K)-P2A-EGFP (LRF95)
Purpose: CMV promoter expression plasmid for human codon optimized SpCas9-VRQR(R221K)-BPNLS(SV40)-3xFLAG-P2A-EGFP
Depositing lab: Benjamin Kleinstiver. Depositing organization: Massachusetts General Hospital. Publication: Treatment of a severe vascular disease using a bespoke CRISPR-Cas9 base editor in mice. Alves CRR, Das S, Krishnan V, Ha LL, Fox LR, Stutzman HE, Shamber CE, Kalailingam P, McCarthy S, Lino Cardenas CL, Fong CE, Imai T, Mitra S, Yun S, Wood RK, Benning FMC, Roh K, Lawton J, Kim N, Silverstein RA, Ferreira da Silva J, de la Cruz D, Richa R, Xie J, Gray-Edwards HL, Malhotra R, Chung DY, Chao LH, Tsai SQ, Maguire CA, Lindsay ME, Kleinstiver BP, Musolino PL. Nat Biomed Eng. 2025 Sep 11:10.1038/s41551-025-01499-1. doi: 10.1038/s41551-025-01499-1. PubMed 40935887.
Backbone
  Vector backbone: pCMV-T7-SpCas9-P2A-EGFP (RTW3027) (Addgene Plasmid #139987)
  Vector type: Mammalian Expression, CRISPR
Growth in bacteria
  Bacterial resistance: Ampicillin, 100 μg/mL
  Growth temperature: 37°C
  Growth strain: DH5alpha
  Copy number: High Copy
Gene/Insert
  Gene/Insert name: pCMV-SpCas9-VRQR(R221K)-BPNLS(SV40)-3xFLAG-P2A-EGFP (alt names: LRF95; SpCas9-VRQR(+R221K) nuclease)
  Species: Synthetic
  Mutation: VRQR + R221K mutations in SpCas9(R221K/D1135V/G1218R/R1335Q/T1337R)
  Promoter: CMV and T7
  Tag / fusion protein: BPNLS (N terminal on insert)
  Cloning method: Gibson Cloning
  Sequencing primers: 5′ oBK6928-CCAAGTCTCCACCCCATTGACG; 3′ oBK219-GGGAGTGGCACCTTCCAGGGTC
Terms and licenses: Academic/Nonprofit Terms; Industry Terms: Not Available to Industry
How to cite: pCMV-SpCas9-VRQR(+R221K)-P2A-EGFP (LRF95) was a gift from Benjamin Kleinstiver (Addgene plasmid # 242666 ; http://n2t.net/addgene:242666 ; RRID:Addgene_242666)
